Addgene plasmid #101298: aCat TL2 (1-697 mTFP1-TSmod-Venus STOP)
Purpose: FRET-based tension sensor (TS) technology to develop a probe for molecular-level tension across alphaE-catenin.
Depositing lab: Alpha Yap. Depositing organization: University of Queensland. Publication: Mammalian Diaphanous 1 Mediates a Pathway for E-cadherin to Stabilize Epithelial Barriers through Junctional Contractility. Acharya BR, Wu SK, Lieu ZZ, Parton RG, Grill SW, Bershadsky AD, Gomez GA, Yap AS. Cell Rep. 2017 Mar 21;18(12):2854-2867. doi: 10.1016/j.celrep.2017.02.078. PubMed 28329679.
Backbone
  Vector backbone: pEGFP-C1
  Vector type: Mammalian Expression
Growth in bacteria
  Bacterial resistance: Kanamycin, 50 μg/mL
  Growth temperature: 37°C
  Growth strain: DH5alpha
  Copy number: High Copy
Gene/Insert
  Gene/Insert name: alpha-Catenin
  Species: M. musculus (mouse)
  Mutation: Contains amino acids 1-698 of alpha-Catenin
  Cloning method: Unknown
  Sequencing primers: 5′ Unknown
Terms and licenses: Academic/Nonprofit Terms; Industry Terms: Not Available to Industry
Depositor comments: The TS module with mTFP1-F40-venusA206K was adapted from Vinculin TS (a kind gift from Martin Schwartz [Grashoff et al., 2010]). The TSmod was cloned in to pEGFP-N1 vector at Xho1 and Not1 restriction sites. For aE-Cat-TS, the mouse N-terminal (1_697 aa) of alpha-catenin was inserted before mTFP1 by in- fusion cloning (Takara Bioscience, Clontech) at the Xho1 restriction site
How to cite: aCat TL2 (1-697 mTFP1-TSmod-Venus STOP) was a gift from Alpha Yap (Addgene plasmid # 101298 ; http://n2t.net/addgene:101298 ; RRID:Addgene_101298)
