[The description below was written by a language model from this plasmid's Addgene catalogue record and pLannotate feature annotations shown in this document.]
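Description:
aCat TL2 (1-697 mTFP1-TSmod-Venus STOP) is a mammalian expression plasmid of about 7.6 kb built on a Clontech pEGFP-type backbone. The catalogue lists pEGFP-C1, whereas the depositor comments describe cloning into pEGFP-N1. It replicates at high copy in E. coli from a pUC/ColE1-type origin and also carries an f1 origin. A single NeoR/KanR (aph(3')-II) cassette provides selection in both hosts. The bacterial bla promoter drives it for kanamycin resistance, and the SV40 early promoter drives it for G418 selection in mammalian cells. The cassette ends in an HSV TK polyadenylation signal.

The payload is driven by the CMV immediate-early enhancer and promoter and terminated by the SV40 poly(A) signal. It encodes the N-terminal portion of mouse alphaE-catenin (Ctnna1), given as residues 1-697 in the name and comments and 1-698 in the mutation field. This is fused in frame to a FRET tension sensor module. The module consists of the cyan donor mTFP1, an intervening linker (called F40 in the depositor comments and unannotated in the feature table), and the yellow acceptor Venus A206K, annotated as mVenus. It was adapted from a previously described vinculin tension sensor. In such sensors, mechanical load stretches the linker, separates the fluorophores and lowers FRET efficiency.

In this construct the coding sequence stops after Venus, so the remaining C-terminal part of alpha-catenin is absent. The "TL" and "STOP" in the name suggest a tail-less version, a design commonly used as a control that cannot bear load, although the record does not say this. The stated purpose is to probe molecular-level tension across alphaE-catenin.
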