Features (pLannotate 1.2.2; 16 found; start..end, strand, type, name):
     10..598     +  rep_origin     ori: high-copy-number ColE1/pMB1/pBR322/pUC origin of replication
    773..1076    +  enhancer       CMV enhancer: human cytomegalovirus immediate early enhancer
   1077..1280    +  promoter       CMV promoter: human cytomegalovirus (CMV) immediate early promoter
   1303..1331    +  misc_feature   MCS (fragment): multiple cloning site
   1338..3446    +  CDS            Ctnna1 (fragment): CTNA1_MOUSE - Also known as Catna1. Experimental evidence at protein level: Swiss-Prot protein existence level 1. Associates with the cytoplasmic domain of a variety of cadherins. The association of catenins to cadherins produces a complex which is linked to the actin filament network, and which seems to be of primary importance for cadherins cell-adhesion properties. Can associate with both E- and N-cadherins. Originally believed to be a stable component of E-cadherin/catenin adhesion complexes and to mediate the linkage of cadherins to the actin cytoskeleton at adherens junctions. In contras
   3435..4142    +  CDS            mTFP1: mTFP1 is a basic (constitutively fluorescent) cyan fluorescent protein published in 2006, derived from Clavularia sp.. It has low acid sensitivity.
   4263..4979    +  CDS            mVenus: mVenus is a basic (constitutively fluorescent) yellow fluorescent protein published in 2006, derived from Aequorea victoria. It is reported to be a rapidly-maturing monomer with moderate acid sensitivity.
   4998..5081    +  CDS            large T antigen (fragment): large T antigen from SV40 (simian virus 40)
   5104..5225    +  polyA_signal   SV40 poly(A) signal: SV40 polyadenylation signal
   5259..5687    -  rep_origin     f1 ori (sequence partly withheld): f1 bacteriophage origin of replication; arrow indicates direction of (+) strand synthesis
   5714..5818    +  promoter       AmpR promoter: bla
   5820..6177    +  promoter       SV40 promoter: SV40 enhancer and early promoter
   6212..7006    +  CDS            NeoR/KanR: aminoglycoside phosphotransferase from Tn5; aph(3')-II (or nptII); confers resistance to neomycin, kanamycin, and G418 (Geneticin®)
   7027..7179    +  CDS            ble (fragment): BLE_KLEPN - Experimental evidence at protein level: Swiss-Prot protein existence level 1. Binding protein with a strong affinity to the bleomycin family of antibiotics. Binds to CL990; an antimitotic-antibiotic compound. From Klebsiella pneumoniae.
   7238..7285    +  polyA_signal   HSV TK poly(A) signal: herpes simplex virus thymidine kinase polyadenylation signal (Cole and Stacy, 1985)
   7376..7392    -  polyA_signal   bGH poly(A) signal (fragment): bovine growth hormone polyadenylation signal
>Addgene plasmid #101298 | aCat TL2 (1-697 mTFP1-TSmod-Venus STOP) | addgene full sequence | sequence record 246086 | Addgene NGS Result
AGGATCTTCTTGAGATCCTTTTTTTCTGCGCGTAATCTGCTGCTTGCAAACAAAAAAACCACCGCTACCA
GCGGTGGTTTGTTTGCCGGATCAAGAGCTACCAACTCTTTTTCCGAAGGTAACTGGCTTCAGCAGAGCGC
AGATACCAAATACTGTTCTTCTAGTGTAGCCGTAGTTAGGCCACCACTTCAAGAACTCTGTAGCACCGCC
TACATACCTCGCTCTGCTAATCCTGTTACCAGTGGCTGCTGCCAGTGGCGATAAGTCGTGTCTTACCGGG
TTGGACTCAAGACGATAGTTACCGGATAAGGCGCAGCGGTCGGGCTGAACGGGGGGTTCGTGCACACAGC
CCAGCTTGGAGCGAACGACCTACACCGAACTGAGATACCTACAGCGTGAGCTATGAGAAAGCGCCACGCT
TCCCGAAGGGAGAAAGGCGGACAGGTATCCGGTAAGCGGCAGGGTCGGAACAGGAGAGCGCACGAGGGAG
CTTCCAGGGGGAAACGCCTGGTATCTTTATAGTCCTGTCGGGTTTCGCCACCTCTGACTTGAGCGTCGAT
TTTTGTGATGCTCGTCAGGGGGGCGGAGCCTATGGAAAAACGCCAGCAACGCGGCCTTTTTACGGTTCCT
GGCCTTTTGCTGGCCTTTTGCTCACATGTTCTTTCCTGCGTTATCCCCTGATTCTGTGGATAACCGTATT
ACCGCCATGCATTAGTTATTAATAGTAATCAATTACGGGGTCATTAGTTCATAGCCCATATATGGAGTTC
CGCGTTACATAACTTACGGTAAATGGCCCGCCTGGCTGACCGCCCAACGACCCCCGCCCATTGACGTCAA
TAATGACGTATGTTCCCATAGTAACGCCAATAGGGACTTTCCATTGACGTCAATGGGTGGAGTATTTACG
GTAAACTGCCCACTTGGCAGTACATCAAGTGTATCATATGCCAAGTACGCCCCCTATTGACGTCAATGAC
GGTAAATGGCCCGCCTGGCATTATGCCCAGTACATGACCTTATGGGACTTTCCTACTTGGCAGTACATCT
ACGTATTAGTCATCGCTATTACCATGGTGATGCGGTTTTGGCAGTACATCAATGGGCGTGGATAGCGGTT
TGACTCACGGGGATTTCCAAGTCTCCACCCCATTGACGTCAATGGGAGTTTGTTTTGGCACCAAAATCAA
CGGGACTTTCCAAAATGTCGTAACAACTCCGCCCCATTGACGCAAATGGGCGGTAGGCGTGTACGGTGGG
AGGTCTATATAAGCAGAGCTGGTTTAGTGAACCGTCAGATCCGCTAGCGCTACCGGACTCAGATCTCGAG
CGCCACCATGACTGCCGTCCACGCAGGCAACATAAACTTCAAATGGGACCCCAAAAGTCTGGAGATTAGG
ACTCTGGCTGTTGAAAGACTGTTGGAGCCTCTTGTTACACAGGTTACAACCCTGGTAAACACCAATAGTA
AAGGGCCGTCTAATAAAAAGAGAGGCCGTTCTAAGAAGGCCCATGTTTTGGCTGCATCTGTTGAACAAGC
AACTGAGAATTTCTTGGAAAAGGGGGATAAAATTGCAAAAGAGAGCCAGTTTCTCAAGGAGGAGCTTGTG
GTTGCTGTAGAAGATGTTCGAAAACAAGGAGATTTGATGAAGAGCGCTGCTGGGGAGTTTGCAGATGATC
CATGCTCTTCTGTGAAGCGAGGCAACATGGTCCGGGCAGCTCGAGCTTTGCTCTCTGCCGTCACCCGGCT
GCTGATTCTGGCTGACATGGCAGATGTCTACAAATTACTTGTTCAGCTGAAAGTTGTGGAAGATGGTATA
TTGAAACTGAGGAATGCTGGCAATGAACAAGACTTAGGGATACAGTACAAAGCTCTGAAACCAGAAGTAG
ATAAGCTGAACATCATGGCAGCAAAAAGACAACAGGAACTAAAAGATGTGGGCAATCGTGATCAGATGGC
TGCAGCTAGAGGAATCCTGCAGAAAAATGTTCCAATCCTCTATACTGCATCCCAGGCATGTCTACAACAC
CCTGATGTTGCAGCCTATAAGGCCAACCGGGACTTGATATACAAGCAGCTGCAGCAGGCCGTCACAGGAA
TTTCTAATGCAGCCCAGGCTACTGCATCAGATGATGCTGCCCAGCACCAGGGTGGCAGTGGCGGAGAGCT
GGCATACGCTCTCAACAACTTTGATAAACAAATCATTGTGGACCCCTTGAGCTTCAGCGAGGAGCGCTTT
AGGCCGTCCCTGGAGGAGCGCCTGGAAAGCATTATTAGTGGGGCTGCCCTGATGGCTGACTCATCCTGCA
CACGTGATGACCGTCGGGAGCGCATTGTGGCAGAGTGTAATGCTGTCCGCCAGGCTCTACAGGACCTGCT
CTCAGAATACATGGGCAACGCTGGACGTAAAGAAAGAAGTGATGCACTCAACTCTGCAATAGATAAAATG
ACCAAGAAGACCAGGGACTTGCGTAGACAGCTTCGCAAAGCTGTCATGGACCACGTATCAGATTCTTTCC
TGGAGACCAATGTCCCTCTATTAGTACTGATTGAAGCTGCAAAGAATGGAAATGAGAAAGAAGTTAAGGA
ATATGCCCAAGTTTTTCGTGAACATGCCAACAAACTGATTGAGGTTGCCAACCTGGCCTGTTCAATCTCC
AACAATGAAGAAGGCGTGAAGCTTGTCCGAATGTCTGCAAGCCAGTTAGAAGCGCTGTGTCCTCAGGTTA
TCAATGCTGCATTGGCGTTGGCAGCAAAGCCGCAGAGTAAACTGGCCCAAGAGAACATGGATCTTTTTAA
AGAGCAATGGGAAAAGCAAGTCCGTGTTCTCACAGATGCTGTTGATGACATTACTTCCATCGATGACTTC
TTGGCTGTCTCAGAGAACCACATTTTAGAAGATGTGAACAAGTGTGTTATTGCTCTCCAAGAGAAAGACG
TGGATGGGCTGGATCGCACTGCCGGTGCCATCCGAGGCCGGGCAGCCCGAGTCATTCATGTAGTCACCTC
AGAGATGGACAACTACGAGCCAGGAGTTTACACAGAGAAGGTTCTGGAAGCCACCAAGCTCCTCTCCAAC
ACAGTCATGCCGCGCTTCACTGAGCAGGTGGAAGCAGCTGTGGAAGCCCTCAGCTCGGACCCGGCCCAGC
CCATGGATGAGAATGAGTTCATCGACGCCTCCCGTCTGGTGTACGACGGCATCCGGGACATCCGGAAAGC
AGTGCTGATGATCAGGACCCCCGAGGAGTTGGACGACTCTGACTTCGAGACTGAAGACTTTGATGTCAGA
AGCAGGACCAGTGTCCAGACAGAAGATGACCAGCTGATAGCTGGCCAGAGCGCCCGGGCGATCATGGCTC
AGCTTCCTCAGGAGCAAAAAGCAAAGATTGCAGAACAGGTGGCCAGTTTCCAGGAAGAGAAGAGCAAGCT
GGAGATGGTGAGCAAGGGCGAGGAGACCACAATGGGCGTAATCAAGCCCGACATGAAGATCAAGCTGAAG
ATGGAGGGCAACGTGAATGGCCACGCCTTCGTGATCGAGGGCGAGGGCGAGGGCAAGCCCTACGACGGCA
CCAACACCATCAACCTGGAGGTGAAGGAGGGAGCCCCCCTGCCCTTCTCCTACGACATTCTGACCACCGC
GTTCGCCTACGGCAACAGGGCCTTCACCAAGTACCCCGACGACATCCCCAACTACTTCAAGCAGTCCTTC
CCCGAGGGCTACTCTTGGGAGCGCACCATGACCTTCGAGGACAAGGGCATCGTGAAGGTGAAGTCCGACA
TCTCCATGGAGGAGGACTCCTTCATCTACGAGATACACCTCAAGGGCGAGAACTTCCCCCCCAACGGCCC
CGTGATGCAGAAGAAGACCACCGGCTGGGACGCCTCCACCGAGAGGATGTACGTGCGCGACGGCGTGCTG
AAGGGCGACGTCAAGCACAAGCTGCTGCTGGAGGGCGGCGGCCACCACCGCGTTGACTTCAAGACCATCT
ACAGGGCCAAGAAGGCGGTGAAGCTGCCCGACTATCACTTTGTGGACCACCGCATCGAGATCCTGAACCA
CGACAAGGACTACAACAAGGTGACCGTTTACGAGAGCGCCGTGGCCCGCAACTCCACCGACGGCATGGAC
GAGCTGTACAAGGGGCCAGGTGGTGCAGGGCCAGGTGGTGCAGGGCCAGGTGGTGCAGGGCCAGGTGGTG
CAGGGCCCGGTGGTGCAGGTCCAGGTGGTGCAGGTCCAGGTGGTGCAGGTCCAGGTGGTGCTATGGTGAG
CAAGGGCGAGGAGCTGTTCACCGGGGTGGTGCCCATCCTGGTCGAGCTGGACGGCGACGTAAACGGCCAC
AAGTTCAGCGTGTCCGGCGAGGGCGAGGGCGATGCCACCTACGGCAAGCTGACCCTGAAGCTGATCTGCA
CCACCGGCAAGCTGCCCGTGCCCTGGCCCACCCTCGTGACCACCCTGGGCTACGGCCTGCAGTGCTTCGC
CCGCTACCCCGACCACATGAAGCAGCACGACTTCTTCAAGTCCGCCATGCCCGAAGGCTACGTCCAGGAG
CGCACCATCTTCTTCAAGGACGACGGCAACTACAAGACCCGCGCCGAGGTGAAGTTCGAGGGCGACACCC
TGGTGAACCGCATCGAGCTGAAGGGCATCGACTTCAAGGAGGACGGCAACATCCTGGGGCACAAGCTGGA
GTACAACTACAACAGCCACAACGTCTATATCACCGCCGACAAGCAGAAGAACGGCATCAAGGCCAACTTC
AAGATCCGCCACAACATCGAGGACGGCGGCGTGCAGCTCGCCGACCACTACCAGCAGAACACCCCCATCG
GCGACGGCCCCGTGCTGCTGCCCGACAACCACTACCTGAGCTACCAGTCCAAACTGAGCAAAGACCCCAA
CGAGAAGCGCGATCACATGGTCCTGCTGGAGTTCGTGACCGCCGCCGGGATCACTCTCGGCATGGACGAG
CTGTACAAGTAGGCGGCCGCGACTCTAGATCATAATCAGCCATACCACATTTGTAGAGGTTTTACTTGCT
TTAAAAAACCTCCCACACCTCCCCCTGAACCTGAAACATAAAATGAATGCAATTGTTGTTGTTAACTTGT
TTATTGCAGCTTATAATGGTTACAAATAAAGCAATAGCATCACAAATTTCACAAATAAAGCATTTTTTTC
ACTGCATTCTAGTTGTGGTTTGTCCAAACTCATCAATGTATCTTAAGGCGTAAATTGTAAGCGTTAATAT
TTTGTTAAAATTCGCGTTAAATTTTTGTTAAATCAGCTCATTTTTTAACCAATAGGCCGAAATCGGCAAA
ATCCCTTATAAATCAAAAGAATAGACCGAGATAGGGT
[37 nt withheld, positions 5358-5394]
AAAGAACGTGGACTCCAACGTCAAAGG
[49 nt withheld, positions 5422-5470]
T
[91 nt withheld, positions 5472-5562]
G
[124 nt withheld, positions 5564-5687]
CAGGTGGCACTTTTCGGGGAAATGTGCGCGGAACCCCTATTTGTTTATTTTTCTAAATACATTCAAATAT
GTATCCGCTCATGAGACAATAACCCTGATAAATGCTTCAATAATATTGAAAAAGGAAGAGTCCTGAGGCG
GAAAGAACCAGCTGTGGAATGTGTGTCAGTTAGGGTGTGGAAAGTCCCCAGGCTCCCCAGCAGGCAGAAG
TATGCAAAGCATGCATCTCAATTAGTCAGCAACCAGGTGTGGAAAGTCCCCAGGCTCCCCAGCAGGCAGA
AGTATGCAAAGCATGCATCTCAATTAGTCAGCAACCATAGTCCCGCCCCTAACTCCGCCCATCCCGCCCC
TAACTCCGCCCAGTTCCGCCCATTCTCCGCCCCATGGCTGACTAATTTTTTTTATTTATGCAGAGGCCGA
GGCCGCCTCGGCCTCTGAGCTATTCCAGAAGTAGTGAGGAGGCTTTTTTGGAGGCCTAGGCTTTTGCAAA
GATCGATCAAGAGACAGGATGAGGATCGTTTCGCATGATTGAACAAGATGGATTGCACGCAGGTTCTCCG
GCCGCTTGGGTGGAGAGGCTATTCGGCTATGACTGGGCACAACAGACAATCGGCTGCTCTGATGCCGCCG
TGTTCCGGCTGTCAGCGCAGGGGCGCCCGGTTCTTTTTGTCAAGACCGACCTGTCCGGTGCCCTGAATGA
ACTGCAAGACGAGGCAGCGCGGCTATCGTGGCTGGCCACGACGGGCGTTCCTTGCGCAGCTGTGCTCGAC
GTTGTCACTGAAGCGGGAAGGGACTGGCTGCTATTGGGCGAAGTGCCGGGGCAGGATCTCCTGTCATCTC
ACCTTGCTCCTGCCGAGAAAGTATCCATCATGGCTGATGCAATGCGGCGGCTGCATACGCTTGATCCGGC
TACCTGCCCATTCGACCACCAAGCGAAACATCGCATCGAGCGAGCACGTACTCGGATGGAAGCCGGTCTT
GTCGATCAGGATGATCTGGACGAAGAGCATCAGGGGCTCGCGCCAGCCGAACTGTTCGCCAGGCTCAAGG
CGAGCATGCCCGACGGCGAGGATCTCGTCGTGACCCATGGCGATGCCTGCTTGCCGAATATCATGGTGGA
AAATGGCCGCTTTTCTGGATTCATCGACTGTGGCCGGCTGGGTGTGGCGGACCGCTATCAGGACATAGCG
TTGGCTACCCGTGATATTGCTGAAGAGCTTGGCGGCGAATGGGCTGACCGCTTCCTCGTGCTTTACGGTA
TCGCCGCTCCCGATTCGCAGCGCATCGCCTTCTATCGCCTTCTTGACGAGTTCTTCTGAGCGGGACTCTG
GGGTTCGAAATGACCGACCAAGCGACGCCCAACCTGCCATCACGAGATTTCGATTCCACCGCCGCCTTCT
ATGAAAGGTTGGGCTTCGGAATCGTTTTCCGGGACGCCGGCTGGATGATCCTCCAGCGCGGGGATCTCAT
GCTGGAGTTCTTCGCCCACCCTAGGGGGAGGCTAACTGAAACACGGAAGGAGACAATACCGGAAGGAACC
CGCGCTATGACGGCAATAAAAAGACAGAATAAAACGCACGGTGTTGGGTCGTTTGTTCATAAACGCGGGG
TTCGGTCCCAGGGCTGGCACTCTGTCGATACCCCACCGAGACCCCATTGGGGCCAATACGCCCGCGTTTC
TTCCTTTTCCCCACCCCACCCCCCAAGTTCGGGTGAAGGCCCAGGGCTCGCAGCCAACGTCGGGGCGGCA
GGCCCTGCCATAGCCTCAGGTTACTCATATATACTTTAGATTGATTTAAAACTTCATTTTTAATTTAAAA
GGATCTAGGTGAAGATCCTTTTTGATAATCTCATGACCAAAATCCCTTAACGTGAGTTTTCGTTCCACTG
AGCGTCAGACCCCGTAGAAAAGATCAA
